>Addgene plasmid #186687 | MUNC18-2 | addgene full sequence | sequence record 369026 | Addgene NGS Result
TTCTCTGTCACAGAATGAAAATTTTTCTGTCATCTCTTCGTTATTAATGTTTGTAATTGACTGAATATCA
ACGCTTATTTGCAGCCTGAATGGCGAATGGG
[124 nt withheld, positions 102-225]
C
[91 nt withheld, positions 227-317]
A
[49 nt withheld, positions 319-367]
CCTTTGACGTTGGAGTCCACGTTCTT
[37 nt withheld, positions 394-430]
ACCCTATCTCGGTCTATTCTTTTGATTTATAAGGGATTTTGCCGATTTCGGCCTATTGGTTAAAAAATGA
GCTGATTTAACAAAAATTTAACGCGAATTTTAACAAAATATTAACGCTTACAATTTAGGTGGCACTTTTC
GGGGAAATGTGCGCGGAACCCCTATTTGTTTATTTTTCTAAATACATTCAAATATGTATCCGCTCATGAG
ACAATAACCCTGATAAATGCTTCAATAATATTGAAAAAGGAAGAGTATGAGTATTCAACATTTCCGTGTC
GCCCTTATTCCCTTTTTTGCGGCATTTTGCCTTCCTGTTTTTGCTCACCCAGAAACGCTGGTGAAAGTAA
AAGATGCTGAAGATCAGTTGGGTGCACGAGTGGGTTACATCGAACTGGATCTCAACAGCGGTAAGATCCT
TGAGAGTTTTCGCCCCGAAGAACGTTTTCCAATGATGAGCACTTTTAAAGTTCTGCTATGTGGCGCGGTA
TTATCCCGTATTGACGCCGGGCAAGAGCAACTCGGTCGCCGCATACACTATTCTCAGAATGACTTGGTTG
AGTACTCACCAGTCACAGAAAAGCATCTTACGGATGGCATGACAGTAAGAGAATTATGCAGTGCTGCCAT
AACCATGAGTGATAACACTGCGGCCAACTTACTTCTGACAACGATCGGAGGACCGAAGGAGCTAACCGCT
TTTTTGCACAACATGGGGGATCATGTAACTCGCCTTGATCGTTGGGAACCGGAGCTGAATGAAGCCATAC
CAAACGACGAGCGTGACACCACGATGCCTGTAGCAATGGCAACAACGTTGCGCAAACTATTAACTGGCGA
ACTACTTACTCTAGCTTCCCGGCAACAATTAATAGACTGGATGGAGGCGGATAAAGTTGCAGGACCACTT
CTGCGCTCGGCCCTTCCGGCTGGCTGGTTTATTGCTGATAAATCTGGAGCCGGTGAGCGTGGGTCTCGCG
GTATCATTGCAGCACTGGGGCCAGATGGTAAGCCCTCCCGTATCGTAGTTATCTACACGACGGGGAGTCA
GGCAACTATGGATGAACGAAATAGACAGATCGCTGAGATAGGTGCCTCACTGATTAAGCATTGGTAACTG
TCAGACCAAGTTTACTCATATATACTTTAGATTGATTTAAAACTTCATTTTTAATTTAAAAGGATCTAGG
TGAAGATCCTTTTTGATAATCTCATGACCAAAATCCCTTAACGTGAGTTTTCGTTCCACTGAGCGTCAGA
CCCCGTAGAAAAGATCAAAGGATCTTCTTGAGATCCTTTTTTTCTGCGCGTAATCTGCTGCTTGCAAACA
AAAAAACCACCGCTACCAGCGGTGGTTTGTTTGCCGGATCAAGAGCTACCAACTCTTTTTCCGAAGGTAA
CTGGCTTCAGCAGAGCGCAGATACCAAATACTGTTCTTCTAGTGTAGCCGTAGTTAGGCCACCACTTCAA
GAACTCTGTAGCACCGCCTACATACCTCGCTCTGCTAATCCTGTTACCAGTGGCTGCTGCCAGTGGCGAT
AAGTCGTGTCTTACCGGGTTGGACTCAAGACGATAGTTACCGGATAAGGCGCAGCGGTCGGGCTGAACGG
GGGGTTCGTGCACACAGCCCAGCTTGGAGCGAACGACCTACACCGAACTGAGATACCTACAGCGTGAGCT
ATGAGAAAGCGCCACGCTTCCCGAAGGGAGAAAGGCGGACAGGTATCCGGTAAGCGGCAGGGTCGGAACA
GGAGAGCGCACGAGGGAGCTTCCAGGGGGAAACGCCTGGTATCTTTATAGTCCTGTCGGGTTTCGCCACC
TCTGACTTGAGCGTCGATTTTTGTGATGCTCGTCAGGGGGGCGGAGCCTATGGAAAAACGCCAGCAACGC
GGCCTTTTTACGGTTCCTGGCCTTTTGCTGGCCTTTTGCTCACATGTTCTTTCCTGCGTTATCCCCTGAT
TCTGTGGATAACCGTATTACCGCCTTTGAGTGAGCTGATACCGCTCGCCGCAGCCGAACGACCGAGCGCA
GCGAGTCAGTGAGCGAGGAAGCGGAAGAGCGCCTGATGCGGTATTTTCTCCTTACGCATCTGTGCGGTAT
TTCACACCGCATAGACCAGCCGCGTAACCTGGCAAAATCGGTTACGGTTGAGTAATAAATGGATGCCCTG
CGTAAGCGGGTGTGGGCGGACAATAAAGTCTTAAACTGAACAAAATAGATCTAAACTATGACAATAAAGT
CTTAAACTAGACAGAATAGTTGTAAACTGAAATCAGTCCAGTTATGCTGTGAAAAAGCATACTGGACTTT
TGTTATGGCTAAAGCAAACTCTTCATTTTCTGAAGTGCAAATTGCCCGTCGTATTAAAGAGGGGCGTGGC
CAAGGGCATGGTAAAGACTATATTCGCGGCGTTGTGACAATTTACCGAACAACTCCGCGGCCGGGAAGCC
GATCTCGGCTTGAACGAATTGTTAGGTGGCGGTACTTGGGTCGATATCAAAGTGCATCACTTCTTCCCGT
ATGCCCAACTTTGTATAGAGAGCCACTGCGGGATCGTCACCGTAATCTGCTTGCACGTAGATCACATAAG
CACCAAGCGCGTTGGCCTCATGCTTGAGGAGATTGATGAGCGCGGTGGCAATGCCCTGCCTCCGGTGCTC
GCCGGAGACTGCGAGATCATAGATATAGATCTCACTACGCGGCTGCTCAAACTTGGGCAGAACGTAAGCC
GCGAGAGCGCCAACAACCGCTTCTTGGTCGAAGGCAGCAAGCGCGATGAATGTCTTACTACGGAGCAAGT
TCCCGAGGTAATCGGAGTCCGGCTGATGTTGGGAGTAGGTGGCTACGTCTCCGAACTCACGACCGAAAAG
ATCAAGAGCAGCCCGCATGGATTTGACTTGGTCAGGGCCGAGCCTACATGTGCGAATGATGCCCATACTT
GAGCCACCTAACTTTGTTTTAGGGCGACTGCCCTGCTGCGTAACATCGTTGCTGCTCCATAACATCAAAC
ATCGACCCACGGCGTAACGCGCTTGCTGCTTGGATGCCCGAGGCATAGACTGTACAAAAAAACAGTCATA
ACAAGCCATGAAAACCGCCACTGCGCCGTTACCACCGCTGCGTTCGGTCAAGGTTCTGGACCAGTTGCGT
GAGCGCATACGCTACTTGCATTACAGTTTACGAACCGAACAGGCTTATGTCAACTGGGTTCGTGCCTTCA
TCCGTTTCCACGGTGTGCGTCACCCGGCAACCTTGGGCAGCAGCGAAGTCGAGGCATTTCTGTCCTGGCT
GGCGAACGAGCGCAAGGTTTCGGTCTCCACGCATCGTCAGGCATTGGCGGCCTTGCTGTTCTTCTACGGC
AAGGTGCTGTGCACGGATCTGCCCTGGCTTCAGGAGATCGGAAGACCTCGGCCGTCGCGGCGCTTGCCGG
TGGTGCTGACCCCGGATGAAGTGGTTCGCATCCTCGGTTTTCTGGAAGGCGAGCATCGTTTGTTCGCCCA
GGACTCTAGCTATAGTTCTAGTGGTTGGCTACGTATACTCCGGAATATTAATAGATCATGGAGATAATTA
AAATGATAACCATCTCGCAAATAAATAAGTATTTTACTGTTTTCGTAACAGTTTTGTAATAAAAAAACCT
ATAAATATTCCGGATTATTCATACCGTCCCACCATCGGGCGCGGATCTCGGTCCGAAACCATGTCGTACT
ACCATCACCATCACCATCACGATTACGATATCCCAACGACCGAAAACCTGTATTTTCAGGGCGCCATGGA
TCCAATGGCGCCCTTGGGGCTGAAGGCGGTGGTGGTGGAAAAAATTCTAAGTGGAGTCATCCGGAGCGTT
AAGAAGGATGGCGAGTGGAAGGTACTCATCATGGATCATCCGAGCATGCGAATCTTGTCATCCTGTTGTA
AAATGTCAGATATCTTGGCGGAGGGCATCACCATTGTGGAAGACATCAACAAACGGAGAGAACCCATTCC
CAGCTTGGAGGCAATTTATTTGCTGAGTCCCACAGAGAAGTCGGTTCAGGCTCTGATTGCGGACTTCCAG
GGGACACCAACCTTCACCTACAAAGCAGCCCATATCTTCTTCACGGACACGTGCCCCGAGCCCTTGTTCA
GTGAACTGGGCCGCTCTCGCCTGGCGAAGGTGGTGAAGACACTGAAAGAGATCCACCTCGCCTTCCTCCC
CTATGAGGCCCAGGTGTTCTCTCTGGATGCCCCGCACAGCACCTATAACCTTTATTGCCCATTTCGGGCA
GGGGAGCGGGGGCGGCAGCTCGATGTGCTGGCCCAGCAGATAGCCACACTGTGTGCCACTCTTCAGGAAT
ACCCATCCATTCGCTACCGCAAGGGCCCAGAAGACACAGCCCAGCTGGCCCATGCTGTCCTGGCCAAGCT
GAACGCCTTCAAGGCAGACACTCCCAGTCTGGGCGAGGGCCCAGAGAAAACACGCTCACAGTTGCTCATA
ATGGACCGGGCAGTAGACCCCGTGTCCCCGCTATTACATGAACTCACATTCCAAGCCATGGCCTATGATC
TTCTGCACATCGAGCAGGACACATACAGGTATGAGACCACAGGACTGAGCGAGTCCCGGGAGAAGGCTGT
GCTCCTGGATGAAGACGATGACCTGTGGGTGGAACTCCGGCACATGCACATAGCGGATGTGTCCAAGAAG
GTCACGGAGCTCCTGAAGACATTCTGTGAGAGCAAGCGGCTGACCACAGACAAGGCCAACATCAAAGACC
TGTCCCACATCCTGAAAAAGATGCCACAGTATCAGAAGGAGTTGAACAAGTACTCCACGCACCTGCACTT
GGCAGATGACTGCATGAAGCACTTCAAGGGCTCGGTGGAGAAGCTGTGCGGTGTGGAGCAGGACCTGGCC
ATGGGCTCTGATGCAGAGGGTGAGAAGATCAAGGACACCATGAAACTGATTGTCCCGGTGCTGTTGGATG
CCTCCGTGCCACCCTATGACAAGATCCGGGTTCTGCTGCTCTACATCCTTCTGCGGAACGGTGTGAGTGA
GGAAAATCTGGCCAAGCTGATCCAGCATGCTAATGTGCAGTCCTACAGCAACCTCATCCGGAACCTGGAG
CAGCTGGGGGGCACTGTCACCAACTCTGCGGGCTCAGGGACCTCTAGCCGGCTGGAGCGGAGAGAACGCA
TGGAGCCCACCTACCAGCTGTCTCGCTGGTCCCCAGTCATCAAGGACGTGATGGAGGATGTGGTGGAGGA
CCGGCTAGACCGAAAGCTGTGGCCCTTCGTGTCTGACCCTGCCCCTGTGTCTAGCTCCCAAGCAGCTGTC
AGCAGTGCTCGCTTTGGCCACTGGCATAAAAACAAAGCTGGTATAGAGGCTCGGGCTGGACCCAGGCTCA
TCGTGTACATTGTGGGTGGTGTCGCCATGTCTGAAATGAGGGCTGCTTATGAGGTGACCAGGGCCACTGA
AGGCAAGTGGGAGGTACTTATAGGCTCTTCCCACATCCTCACTCCAACCCGCTTCCTCGATGACCTCAGG
ACCCTGGATCAGAAGCTGGAGGACATAGCCCTGCCCTGAGAATTCAAAGGCCTACGTCGACGAGCTCAAC
TAGTGCGGCCGCTTTCGAATCTAGAGCCTGCAGTCTCGAGGCATGCGGTACCAAGCTTGTCGAGAAGTAC
TAGAGGATCATAATCAGCCATACCACATTTGTAGAGGTTTTACTTGCTTTAAAAAACCTCCCACACCTCC
CCCTGAACCTGAAACATAAAATGAATGCAATTGTTGTTGTTAACTTGTTTATTGCAGCTTATAATGGTTA
CAAATAAAGCAATAGCATCACAAATTTCACAAATAAAGCATTTTTTTCACTGCATTCTAGTTGTGGTTTG
TCCAAACTCATCAATGTATCTTATCATGTCTGGATCTGATCACTGCTTGAGCCTAGGAGATCCGAACCAG
ATAAGTGAAATCTAGTTCCAAACTATTTTGTCATTTTTAATTTTCGTATTAGCTTACGACGCTACACCCA
GTTCCCATCTATTTTGTCACTCTTCCCTAAATAATCCTTAAAAACTCCATTTCCACCCCTCCCAGTTCCC
AACTATTTTGTCCGCCCACAGCGGGGCATTTTTCTTCCTGTTATGTTTTTAATCAAACATCCTGCCAACT
CCATGTGACAAACCGTCATCTTCGGCTACTTT
Features (pLannotate 1.2.2; 17 found; start..end, strand, type, name):
     81..97      +  CDS            lacZα (fragment): LacZα fragment of β-galactosidase; lacZ fragment
    102..556     +  rep_origin     f1 ori (sequence partly withheld): f1 bacteriophage origin of replication; arrow indicates direction of (+) strand synthesis
    582..686     +  promoter       AmpR promoter: bla
    687..1547    +  CDS            AmpR: β-lactamase; bla; confers resistance to ampicillin, carbenicillin, and related antibiotics
   1718..2306    +  rep_origin     ori: high-copy-number ColE1/pMB1/pBR322/pUC origin of replication
   2492..2543    -  misc_feature   bom (fragment): basis of mobility region from pBR322
   2611..2835    -  mobile_element Tn7R: mini-Tn7 element (right end of the Tn7 transposon) Tn7
   2902..3435    -  CDS            GmR: gentamycin acetyltransferase; aacC1; confers resistance to gentamycin
   3605..3633    -  promoter       Pc promoter: intI1 (promoter lies within the coding sequence); class 1 integron promoter
   3611..3958    -  CDS            YPR2_ECOLX (fragment): Protein predicted: Swiss-Prot protein existence level 4. From Escherichia coli.
   3985..4076    +  promoter       polyhedrin promoter: polh from Autographa californica; promoter for the baculovirus polyhedrin gene
   4141..4160    +  CDS            8xHis (fragment): 8xHis affinity tag
   4182..4202    +  CDS            TEV site: tobacco etch virus (TEV) protease recognition and cleavage site
   4215..5996    +  CDS            Stxbp2: STXB2_MOUSE - Also known as Unc18b. Experimental evidence at protein level: Swiss-Prot protein existence level 1. Involved in intracellular vesicle trafficking and vesicle fusion with membranes. Contributes to the granule exocytosis machinery through interaction with soluble N-ethylmaleimide-sensitive factor attachment protein receptor (SNARE) proteins that regulate membrane fusion. Regulates cytotoxic granule exocytosis in natural killer (NK) cells (By similarity). From Mus musculus (Mouse).
   6106..6189    +  CDS            large T antigen (fragment): large T antigen from SV40 (simian virus 40)
   6212..6346    +  polyA_signal   SV40 poly(A) signal: SV40 polyadenylation signal
   6375..6540    -  mobile_element Tn7L: mini-Tn7 element (left end of the Tn7 transposon) Tn7
