[The description below was written by a language model from this plasmid's Addgene catalogue record and pLannotate feature annotations shown in this document.]
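Description:
MUNC18-2 is a baculovirus transfer (donor) plasmid built on a FastBac-type backbone for producing the rat Sec1/Munc18-family protein MUNC18-2 (gene Stxbp2, also called Munc18b) in insect cells. In E. coli the 6.6 kb plasmid is maintained through a high-copy ColE1/pUC-type origin and selected with ampicillin via the β-lactamase gene; an f1 phage origin is also present. A gentamicin acetyltransferase gene, driven by the class 1 integron Pc promoter, provides the second marker.

The expression cassette and the gentamicin marker lie between the right and left ends of a mini-Tn7 element. This arrangement allows site-specific Tn7 transposition of the whole segment into a baculovirus shuttle genome (bacmid) in a suitable E. coli host, with gentamicin resistance marking the transposed element; the resulting recombinant bacmid is then used to generate baculovirus for infecting insect cells. Within the cassette, the strong, very late polyhedrin promoter from Autographa californica nucleopolyhedrovirus drives an open reading frame that begins with a polyhistidine affinity tag (annotated as a partial 8xHis match, so the exact number of histidines is uncertain) followed by a TEV protease cleavage site and then the Stxbp2 coding sequence, terminated by an SV40 polyadenylation signal. The tag permits metal-affinity purification and can be removed by TEV digestion. The automated annotation matched the insert to the mouse Stxbp2 protein entry, whereas the catalogue lists the species as rat; this probably reflects the close similarity of the orthologues rather than a real discrepancy.

MUNC18-2 binds SNARE proteins and regulates vesicle fusion and granule exocytosis. The associated study concerns inhibition of calcium-triggered secretion, which fits use of the plasmid to make recombinant protein for biochemical work, although the record does not state specific applications.
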