Addgene plasmid #186687: MUNC18-2
Purpose: Expresses MUNC18-2 in insect cells
Depositing lab: Axel Brunger. Depositing organization: Stanford University. Publication: Inhibition of calcium-triggered secretion by hydrocarbon-stapled peptides. Lai Y, Fois G, Flores JR, Tuvim MJ, Zhou Q, Yang K, Leitz J, Peters J, Zhang Y, Pfuetzner RA, Esquivies L, Jones P, Frick M, Dickey BF, Brunger AT. Nature. 2022 Mar;603(7903):949-956. doi: 10.1038/s41586-022-04543-1. Epub 2022 Mar 23. PubMed 35322233.
Backbone
  Vector backbone: FASTBac
  Vector type: Insect Expression
  Selectable markers: Gentamicin
Growth in bacteria
  Bacterial resistance: Ampicillin, 100 μg/mL
  Growth temperature: 37°C
  Growth strain: DH5alpha
  Copy number: Unknown
Gene/Insert
  Gene/Insert name: MUNC18-2
  Species: R. norvegicus (rat)
  Entrez Gene: Stxbp2 (a.k.a. Munc18b)
Terms and licenses: Academic/Nonprofit Terms; Industry Terms: Not Available to Industry
How to cite: MUNC18-2 was a gift from Axel Brunger (Addgene plasmid # 186687 ; http://n2t.net/addgene:186687 ; RRID:Addgene_186687)
